>Addgene plasmid #209880 | Cav-GA | addgene full sequence | sequence record 415406 | Addgene NGS Result
ATATATGGAGTTCCGCGTTACATAACTTACGGTAAATGGCCCGCCTGGCTGACCGCCCAACGACCCCCGC
CCATTGACGTCAATAATGACGTATGTTCCCATAGTAACGCCAATAGGGACTTTCCATTGACGTCAATGGG
TGGAGTATTTACGGTAAACTGCCCACTTGGCAGTACATCAAGTGTATCATATGCCAAGTACGCCCCCTAT
TGACGTCAATGACGGTAAATGGCCCGCCTGGCATTATGCCCAGTACATGACCTTATGGGACTTTCCTACT
TGGCAGTACATCTACGTATTAGTCATCGCTATTACCATGGTGATGCGGTTTTGGCAGTACATCAATGGGC
GTGGATAGCGGTTTGACTCACGGGGATTTCCAAGTCTCCACCCCATTGACGTCAATGGGAGTTTGTTTTG
GCACCAAAATCAACGGGACTTTCCAAAATGTCGTAACAACTCCGCCCCATTGACGCAAATGGGCGGTAGG
CGTGTACGGTGGGAGGTCTATATAAGCAGAGCTGGTTTAGTGAACCGTCAGATCCGCTAGCGTGCCGCCA
CCCGCTAGCGTGCCGCCACCATGGAGGATGTCACGCTCCATATCGTTGAGCGGCCGTATTCCGGATTTCC
CGATGCTTCCTCAGAGGGCCCGGAGCCCACCCAAGGGGAGGCGCGGGCCACGGAGGAGCCGTCGGGGACC
GGCTCCGACGAGCTGATCAAGTCGGACCAGGTGAACGGTGTGCTGGTGCTGAGCCTTCTGGATAAAATCA
TCGGCGCCGTTGACCAGATCCAGCTGACCCAAGCCCAGCTGGAGGAGCGACAGGCGGAGATGGAGGGCGC
TGTGCAGAGCATCCAGGGAGAGCTGAGCAAGCTGGGCAAGGCGCACGCCACCACGAGCAACACCGTGAGC
AAGTTGCTGGAGAAGGTGCGCAAGGTCAGCGTCAACGTGAAGACCGTGCGCGGCAGCCTGGAGCGCCAGG
CCGGCCAGATAAAGAAACTGGAGGTCAACGAGGCGGAGCTGCTGAGGCGCCGCAACTTCAAAGTCATGAT
CTACCAGGATGAAGTCAAGCTGCCGGCCAAACTGAGCGTCAGCAAGTCGCTGAAAGAGTCGGAGGCACTG
CCTGAGAAGGAGGGTGACGAGCTGGGCGAGGGCGAGCGGCCCGAGGATGACACCGCGGCGATCGAGCTGT
CGTCCGACGAGGCGGTGGAGGTGGAGGAGGTGATCGAGGAGTCCCGCGCCGAGCGCATCAAGCGCAGCGG
CCTGCGGCGCGTGGACGACTTCAAGAAGGCCTTCTCCAAGGAGAAGATGGAGAAGACCAAGGTGCGCACG
CGTGAGAACCTGGAGAAGACGCGCCTGAAGACCAAGGAGAACCTGGAGAAGACACGGCACACGCTGGAGA
AGCGCATGAACAAGCTGGGCACGCGCCTGGTGCCCGTGGAGCGACGAGAGAAGCTGAAGACATCCCGGGA
CAAGCTGCGCAAGTCCTTCACGCCCGACCATGTGGTGTATGCGCGCTCCAAGACCGCTGTCTACAAGGTG
CCGCCTTTCACCTTCCACGTCAAGAAGATCCGCGAGGGCGAGGTGGAGGTGCTGAAGGCCACCGAGATGG
TGGAGGTGGGTCCCGAGGACGACGAGGTTGGCGCGGAGCGCGGCGAGGCCACTGACCTGCTGCGCGGGAG
CAGCCCCGACGTGCACACGCTGCTGGAGATCACCGAGGAGTCGGACGCCGTCCTGGTGGACAAGAGCGAC
AGCGACGGTGGTGGTGGTAGTGGTGGTGGTGGTAGTGCTATGGTGAGCAAGAGCGAGGAGGTCATCAAAG
AGTTCATGCGCTTCAAGGTGCGCTTGGAGGGCTCCATGAACGGCCACGAGTTCGAGATCGAGGGCGAGGG
CGAGGGCCGCCCTTACGAGGGCACCCAGACCGCCAAGCTGAAGGTGACCAAGGGCGGCCCCCTGCCCTTC
GCCTGGGACATCCTGTCCCCCCTGATCATGTACGGCTCCAAGATGTACGTGAAGCACCCCGCCGACGTCC
CCGATTACATGAAGCTGTCCTTCCCCGAGGGCTTCAAGTGGGAGCGCGTGATGCACTTCGAGGACGGCGG
TCTGGTGACCGCGACACAGGACTCCTCCCTGCAGGACGGCACGCTGATCTACAAGGTGAAGATGCGCGGC
ACCAACTTCCCCCCCGACGGCCCCGTAATGCAGAAGAAGACCTTGGGCTGGGATTATGCCACCGAGCGCC
TGTACCCCGAAGAAGGCGTGCTGAAGGGCGAGCTCCTGGGGCGCCTGAAGCTGAAGGACGGCGGCCTCAA
CCTGGTGGAGTCCAAGACCATCTACATGGCCAAGAAGCCCGTGCAACTGCCCGGCTACTACTTCGTGGAC
ACCAAGCTGGACATCACCTCCCACAACGAGGACTACACCATCGTGGAACAGTACGAGCGCTCCGAGGGCC
GCCACCACCTGGGGCATGGCACCGGCAGCACCTAATAGAAGCTTGGTAAACCGCTGATCAGCCTCGACTG
CAGTCGACGGTACCGCGGGCCCGGGATCCACCGGATCTAGATAACTGATCATAATCAGCCATACCACATT
TGTAGAGGTTTTACTTGCTTTAAAAAACCTCCCACACCTCCCCCTGAACCTGAAACATAAAATGAATGCA
ATTGTTGTTGTTAACTTGTTTATTGCAGCTTATAATGGTTACAAATAAAGCAATAGCATCACAAATTTCA
CAAATAAAGCATTTTTTTCACTGCATTCTAGTTGTGGTTTGTCCAAACTCATCAATGTATCTTAACGCGT
AAATTGTAAGCGTTAATATTTTGTTAAAATTCGCGTTAAATTTTTGTTAAATCAGCTCATTTTTTAACCA
ATAGGCCGAAATCGGCAAAATCCCTTATAAATCAAAAGAATAGACCGAGATAGGGT
[37 nt withheld, positions 2927-2963]
AAAGAACGTGGACTCCAACGTCAAAGG
[49 nt withheld, positions 2991-3039]
T
[91 nt withheld, positions 3041-3131]
G
[124 nt withheld, positions 3133-3256]
CAGGTGGCACTTTTCGGGGAAATGTGCGCGGAACCCCTATTTGTTTATTTTTCTAAATACATTCAAATAT
GTATCCGCTCATGAGACAATAACCCTGATAAATGCTTCAATAATATTGAAAAAGGAAGAGTCCTGAGGCG
GAAAGAACCAGCTGTGGAATGTGTGTCAGTTAGGGTGTGGAAAGTCCCCAGGCTCCCCAGCAGGCAGAAG
TATGCAAAGCATGCATCTCAATTAGTCAGCAACCAGGTGTGGAAAGTCCCCAGGCTCCCCAGCAGGCAGA
AGTATGCAAAGCATGCATCTCAATTAGTCAGCAACCATAGTCCCGCCCCTAACTCCGCCCATCCCGCCCC
TAACTCCGCCCAGTTCCGCCCATTCTCCGCCCCATGGCTGACTAATTTTTTTTATTTATGCAGAGGCCGA
GGCCGCCTCGGCCTCTGAGCTATTCCAGAAGTAGTGAGGAGGCTTTTTTGGAGGCCTAGGCTTTTGCAAA
GATCGATCAAGAGACAGGATGAGGATCGTTTCGCATGATTGAACAAGATGGATTGCACGCAGGTTCTCCG
GCCGCTTGGGTGGAGAGGCTATTCGGCTATGACTGGGCACAACAGACAATCGGCTGCTCTGATGCCGCCG
TGTTCCGGCTGTCAGCGCAGGGGCGCCCGGTTCTTTTTGTCAAGACCGACCTGTCCGGTGCCCTGAATGA
ACTGCAAGACGAGGCAGCGCGGCTATCGTGGCTGGCCACGACGGGCGTTCCTTGCGCAGCTGTGCTCGAC
GTTGTCACTGAAGCGGGAAGGGACTGGCTGCTATTGGGCGAAGTGCCGGGGCAGGATCTCCTGTCATCTC
ACCTTGCTCCTGCCGAGAAAGTATCCATCATGGCTGATGCAATGCGGCGGCTGCATACGCTTGATCCGGC
TACCTGCCCATTCGACCACCAAGCGAAACATCGCATCGAGCGAGCACGTACTCGGATGGAAGCCGGTCTT
GTCGATCAGGATGATCTGGACGAAGAGCATCAGGGGCTCGCGCCAGCCGAACTGTTCGCCAGGCTCAAGG
CGAGCATGCCCGACGGCGAGGATCTCGTCGTGACCCATGGCGATGCCTGCTTGCCGAATATCATGGTGGA
AAATGGCCGCTTTTCTGGATTCATCGACTGTGGCCGGCTGGGTGTGGCGGACCGCTATCAGGACATAGCG
TTGGCTACCCGTGATATTGCTGAAGAGCTTGGCGGCGAATGGGCTGACCGCTTCCTCGTGCTTTACGGTA
TCGCCGCTCCCGATTCGCAGCGCATCGCCTTCTATCGCCTTCTTGACGAGTTCTTCTGAGCGGGACTCTG
GGGTTCGAAATGACCGACCAAGCGACGCCCAACCTGCCATCACGAGATTTCGATTCCACCGCCGCCTTCT
ATGAAAGGTTGGGCTTCGGAATCGTTTTCCGGGACGCCGGCTGGATGATCCTCCAGCGCGGGGATCTCAT
GCTGGAGTTCTTCGCCCACCCTAGGGGGAGGCTAACTGAAACACGGAAGGAGACAATACCGGAAGGAACC
CGCGCTATGACGGCAATAAAAAGACAGAATAAAACGCACGGTGTTGGGTCGTTTGTTCATAAACGCGGGG
TTCGGTCCCAGGGCTGGCACTCTGTCGATACCCCACCGAGACCCCATTGGGGCCAATACGCCCGCGTTTC
TTCCTTTTCCCCACCCCACCCCCCAAGTTCGGGTGAAGGCCCAGGGCTCGCAGCCAACGTCGGGGCGGCA
GGCCCTGCCATAGCCTCAGGTTACTCATATATACTTTAGATTGATTTAAAACTTCATTTTTAATTTAAAA
GGATCTAGGTGAAGATCCTTTTTGATAATCTCATGACCAAAATCCCTTAACGTGAGTTTTCGTTCCACTG
AGCGTCAGACCCCGTAGAAAAGATCAAAGGATCTTCTTGAGATCCTTTTTTTCTGCGCGTAATCTGCTGC
TTGCAAACAAAAAAACCACCGCTACCAGCGGTGGTTTGTTTGCCGGATCAAGAGCTACCAACTCTTTTTC
CGAAGGTAACTGGCTTCAGCAGAGCGCAGATACCAAATACTGTTCTTCTAGTGTAGCCGTAGTTAGGCCA
CCACTTCAAGAACTCTGTAGCACCGCCTACATACCTCGCTCTGCTAATCCTGTTACCAGTGGCTGCTGCC
AGTGGCGATAAGTCGTGTCTTACCGGGTTGGACTCAAGACGATAGTTACCGGATAAGGCGCAGCGGTCGG
GCTGAACGGGGGGTTCGTGCACACAGCCCAGCTTGGAGCGAACGACCTACACCGAACTGAGATACCTACA
GCGTGAGCTATGAGAAAGCGCCACGCTTCCCGAAGGGAGAAAGGCGGACAGGTATCCGGTAAGCGGCAGG
GTCGGAACAGGAGAGCGCACGAGGGAGCTTCCAGGGGGAAACGCCTGGTATCTTTATAGTCCTGTCGGGT
TTCGCCACCTCTGACTTGAGCGTCGATTTTTGTGATGCTCGTCAGGGGGGCGGAGCCTATGGAAAAACGC
CAGCAACGCGGCCTTTTTACGGTTCCTGGCCTTTTGCTGGCCTTTTGCTCACATGTTCTTTCCTGCGTTA
TCCCCTGATTCTGTGGATAACCGTATTACCGCCATGCATTAGTTATTAATAGTAATCAATTACGGGGTCA
TTAGTTCATAGCCC
Features (pLannotate 1.2.2; 17 found; start..end, strand, type, name):
     16..319     +  enhancer       CMV enhancer: human cytomegalovirus immediate early enhancer
    320..523     +  promoter       CMV promoter: human cytomegalovirus (CMV) immediate early promoter
    581..1756    +  CDS            Cavin1: CAVN1_MOUSE - Also known as Ptrf From Mus musculus (Mouse).
   1758..1783    -  CDS            9xHis (fragment): 9xHis affinity tag
   1790..2461    +  CDS            dTomato: dimeric variant of DsRed fluorescent protein (Shaner et al., 2004) mammalian codon-optimized
   2518..2549    +  misc_feature   MCS (fragment): multiple cloning site
   2566..2650    +  CDS            large T antigen (fragment): large T antigen from SV40 (simian virus 40)
   2673..2794    +  polyA_signal   SV40 poly(A) signal: SV40 polyadenylation signal
   2828..3256    -  rep_origin     f1 ori (sequence partly withheld): f1 bacteriophage origin of replication; arrow indicates direction of (+) strand synthesis
   3283..3387    +  promoter       AmpR promoter: bla
   3389..3746    +  promoter       SV40 promoter: SV40 enhancer and early promoter
   3781..4575    +  CDS            NeoR/KanR: aminoglycoside phosphotransferase from Tn5; aph(3')-II (or nptII); confers resistance to neomycin, kanamycin, and G418 (Geneticin®)
   4596..4748    +  CDS            ble (fragment): BLE_KLEPN - Experimental evidence at protein level: Swiss-Prot protein existence level 1. Binding protein with a strong affinity to the bleomycin family of antibiotics. Binds to CL990; an antimitotic-antibiotic compound. From Klebsiella pneumoniae.
   4807..4854    +  polyA_signal   HSV TK poly(A) signal: herpes simplex virus thymidine kinase polyadenylation signal (Cole and Stacy, 1985)
   4945..4961    -  polyA_signal   bGH poly(A) signal (fragment): bovine growth hormone polyadenylation signal
   5183..5771    +  rep_origin     ori: high-copy-number ColE1/pMB1/pBR322/pUC origin of replication
   5886..5930    +  enhancer       CMV enhancer (fragment): human cytomegalovirus immediate early enhancer
