[The description below was written by a language model from this plasmid's Addgene catalogue record and pLannotate feature annotations shown in this document.]
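Description:
Cav-GA is a mammalian expression plasmid built on the mEmerald-C1 backbone, in which the original mEmerald coding sequence was replaced by ddGFP A (the "GA" monomer of a dimerization-dependent green fluorescent protein pair). The sequenced record is about 5.9 kb. Expression is driven by the human CMV immediate-early enhancer and promoter and terminated by an SV40 polyadenylation signal. The open reading frame begins with mouse Cavin1 (also known as Ptrf), a cytosolic coat protein of caveolae, fused at the N-terminus of the fluorescent protein so that GA is displayed on the cytosolic face of caveolae. The automated annotation labels the fluorescent protein segment as dTomato. This most likely reflects sequence similarity, since ddFPs were engineered from the DsRed/dTomato lineage, and the catalogue entry identifies the segment as ddGFP A. Short hits between and after the coding regions (a reverse-strand 9xHis fragment, MCS and large T antigen fragments) look like linker or backbone remnants rather than functional elements.

The plasmid is propagated in E. coli through a high-copy ColE1/pUC-type origin and selected with kanamycin. The NeoR/KanR gene sits behind both a bacterial promoter and the SV40 early promoter, with an HSV TK polyadenylation signal, so it can also confer G418 resistance in mammalian cells. An f1 origin is also present.

The GA monomer is only weakly fluorescent alone and brightens when it heterodimerizes with a complementary non-fluorescent ddFP B partner. As part of the Contact-FP toolkit, Cav-GA is meant to be co-expressed with a B partner anchored to another organelle, so that signal reports close apposition and the dynamics of membrane contact sites involving caveolae.
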