Addgene plasmid #209880: Cav-GA
Purpose: Dimerization dependent fluorescent protein GA anchored to cytosolic face of the caveolae with mouse CAVIN1
Depositing lab: Sarah Cohen. Depositing organization: University of North Carolina at Chapel Hill. Publication: Contact-FP: A Dimerization-Dependent Fluorescent Protein Toolkit for Visualizing Membrane Contact Site Dynamics. Miner GE, Smith SY, Showalter WK, So CM, Ragusa JV, Powers AE, Zanellati MC, Hsu CH, Marchan MF, Cohen S. Contact (Thousand Oaks). 2024 Feb 4;7:25152564241228911. doi: 10.1177/25152564241228911. eCollection 2024 Jan-Dec. PubMed 38327561.
Backbone
  Vector backbone: mEmerald-C1
  Vector type: Mammalian Expression
Growth in bacteria
  Bacterial resistance: Kanamycin, 50 μg/mL
  Growth temperature: 37°C
  Growth strain: DH5alpha
  Copy number: High Copy
Gene/Insert
  Gene/Insert name: ddGFP A
  Species: Synthetic
  Promoter: CMV
  Tag / fusion protein: CAVIN1 (N terminal on insert)
  Cloning method: Gibson Cloning
Terms and licenses: Academic/Nonprofit Terms; Industry Terms: Not Available to Industry
Depositor comments: mEmerald was replaced with ddGFP A
How to cite: Cav-GA was a gift from Sarah Cohen (Addgene plasmid # 209880 ; http://n2t.net/addgene:209880 ; RRID:Addgene_209880)
