>Addgene plasmid #209880 | Cav-GA | depositor partial sequence | sequence record 409309 | ddGFP A gene
ATGGTGAGCAAGAGCGAGGAGGTCATCAAAGAGTTCATGCGCTTCAAGGTGCGCTTGGAGGGCTCCATGA
ACGGCCACGAGTTCGAGATCGAGGGCGAGGGCGAGGGCCGCCCTTACGAGGGCACCCAGACCGCCAAGCT
GAAGGTGACCAAGGGCGGCCCCCTGCCCTTCGCCTGGGACATCCTGTCCCCCCTGATCATGTACGGCTCC
AAGATGTACGTGAAGCACCCCGCCGACGTCCCCGATTACATGAAGCTGTCCTTCCCCGAGGGCTTCAAGT
GGGAGCGCGTGATGCACTTCGAGGACGGCGGTCTGGTGACCGCGACACAGGACTCCTCCCTGCAGGACGG
CACGCTGATCTACAAGGTGAAGATGCGCGGCACCAACTTCCCCCCCGACGGCCCCGTAATGCAGAAGAAG
ACCTTGGGCTGGGATTATGCCACCGAGCGCCTGTACCCCGAAGAAGGCGTGCTGAAGGGCGAGCTCCTGG
GGCGCCTGAAGCTGAAGGACGGCGGCCTCAACCTGGTGGAGTCCAAGACCATCTACATGGCCAAGAAGCC
CGTGCAACTGCCCGGCTACTACTTCGTGGACACCAAGCTGGACATCACCTCCCACAACGAGGACTACACC
ATCGTGGAACAGTACGAGCGCTCCGAGGGCCGCCACCACCTGGGGCATGGCACCGGCAGCACC
