>Addgene plasmid #209880 | Cav-GA | depositor partial sequence | sequence record 409310 | CAVIN1
ATGGAGGATGTCACGCTCCATATCGTTGAGCGGCCGTATTCCGGATTTCCCGATGCTTCCTCAGAGGGCC
CGGAGCCCACCCAAGGGGAGGCGCGGGCCACGGAGGAGCCGTCGGGGACCGGCTCCGACGAGCTGATCAA
GTCGGACCAGGTGAACGGTGTGCTGGTGCTGAGCCTTCTGGATAAAATCATCGGCGCCGTTGACCAGATC
CAGCTGACCCAAGCCCAGCTGGAGGAGCGACAGGCGGAGATGGAGGGCGCTGTGCAGAGCATCCAGGGAG
AGCTGAGCAAGCTGGGCAAGGCGCACGCCACCACGAGCAACACCGTGAGCAAGTTGCTGGAGAAGGTGCG
CAAGGTCAGCGTCAACGTGAAGACCGTGCGCGGCAGCCTGGAGCGCCAGGCCGGCCAGATAAAGAAACTG
GAGGTCAACGAGGCGGAGCTGCTGAGGCGCCGCAACTTCAAAGTCATGATCTACCAGGATGAAGTCAAGC
TGCCGGCCAAACTGAGCGTCAGCAAGTCGCTGAAAGAGTCGGAGGCACTGCCTGAGAAGGAGGGTGACGA
GCTGGGCGAGGGCGAGCGGCCCGAGGATGACACCGCGGCGATCGAGCTGTCGTCCGACGAGGCGGTGGAG
GTGGAGGAGGTGATCGAGGAGTCCCGCGCCGAGCGCATCAAGCGCAGCGGCCTGCGGCGCGTGGACGACT
TCAAGAAGGCCTTCTCCAAGGAGAAGATGGAGAAGACCAAGGTGCGCACGCGTGAGAACCTGGAGAAGAC
GCGCCTGAAGACCAAGGAGAACCTGGAGAAGACACGGCACACGCTGGAGAAGCGCATGAACAAGCTGGGC
ACGCGCCTGGTGCCCGTGGAGCGACGAGAGAAGCTGAAGACATCCCGGGACAAGCTGCGCAAGTCCTTCA
CGCCCGACCATGTGGTGTATGCGCGCTCCAAGACCGCTGTCTACAAGGTGCCGCCTTTCACCTTCCACGT
CAAGAAGATCCGCGAGGGCGAGGTGGAGGTGCTGAAGGCCACCGAGATGGTGGAGGTGGGTCCCGAGGAC
GACGAGGTTGGCGCGGAGCGCGGCGAGGCCACTGACCTGCTGCGCGGGAGCAGCCCCGACGTGCACACGC
TGCTGGAGATCACCGAGGAGTCGGACGCCGTCCTGGTGGACAAGAGCGACAGCGAC
